Addgene plasmid #106115: pLenti_C_Myc_DDK_IRES_Puro_PRKRA_delta3
Purpose: Lentiviral expression of PRKRA delta3
Depositing lab: Thomas Tuschl. Depositing organization: Rockefeller University. Publication: The TIA1 RNA-Binding Protein Family Regulates EIF2AK2-Mediated Stress Response and Cell Cycle Progression. Meyer C, Garzia A, Mazzola M, Gerstberger S, Molina H, Tuschl T. Mol Cell. 2018 Feb 15;69(4):622-635.e6. doi: 10.1016/j.molcel.2018.01.011. PubMed 29429924.
Backbone
  Vector backbone: pLenti_C_Myc_DDK_IRES_Puro
  Vector type: Lentiviral
  Selectable markers: Puromycin
Growth in bacteria
  Bacterial resistance: Chloramphenicol, 25 μg/mL
  Growth temperature: 37°C
  Growth strain: NEB Stable
  Copy number: Unknown
Gene/Insert
  Gene/Insert name: PRKRA
  Species: H. sapiens (human)
  Mutation: Truncation
  Entrez Gene: PRKRA (a.k.a. DYT16, HSD14, PACT, RAX)
  Tag / fusion protein: myc (C terminal on backbone); DDK (C terminal on backbone)
  Cloning method: Restriction Enzyme; 5′ cloning site unknown (unknown if destroyed); 3′ cloning site unknown (unknown if destroyed)
Terms and licenses: Academic/Nonprofit Terms; Industry Terms: Not Available to Industry
How to cite: pLenti_C_Myc_DDK_IRES_Puro_PRKRA_delta3 was a gift from Thomas Tuschl (Addgene plasmid # 106115 ; http://n2t.net/addgene:106115 ; RRID:Addgene_106115)
