[The description below was written by a language model from this plasmid's Addgene catalogue record and pLannotate feature annotations shown in this document.]
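Description:
pLenti_C_Myc_DDK_IRES_Puro_PRKRA_delta3 is an HIV-1-based lentiviral transfer plasmid for expressing a truncated form of human PRKRA (also known as PACT or RAX), a double-stranded-RNA-binding protein that activates the kinase EIF2AK2/PKR. It is propagated in E. coli through a high-copy ColE1/pUC-type origin and selected with chloramphenicol via a cat gene driven by the bla promoter. The two annotated full-length sequence records (depositor and sequencing result, both 8,286 nt) carry the same features in the same order and differ only in their start coordinate.

The viral genome is transcribed from a CMV enhancer/promoter fused to a truncated 5' LTR, an arrangement that allows Tat-independent production of genomic RNA. This is followed by the Ψ packaging signal with a gag fragment, the RRE for Rev-dependent nuclear export, and the cPPT/CTS. An internal CMV enhancer/promoter, with a T7 promoter just downstream, drives the PRKRA open reading frame. The annotation tool matched this 774-nt insert to the mouse orthologue, but the catalogue lists it as human. The record describes the "delta3" mutation only as a truncation and does not say which region is removed. The backbone supplies C-terminal myc and DDK (FLAG) epitopes; only a FLAG-like fragment is picked up in the feature table. An EMCV IRES then links translation of puromycin N-acetyltransferase to the same transcript, so puromycin selection enriches for transduced cells expressing the insert. A single loxP site, a WPRE to boost transcript expression, a nef fragment and a truncated 3' LTR complete the cassette. The stated use is lentiviral expression of this PRKRA variant in mammalian cells, and the associated study concerns EIF2AK2-mediated stress responses.
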