Features (pLannotate 1.2.2; 25 found; start..end, strand, type, name):
     31..83      -  misc_feature   bom (fragment): basis of mobility region from pBR322
    237..616     +  enhancer       CMV enhancer: human cytomegalovirus immediate early enhancer
    617..816     +  promoter       CMV promoter: human cytomegalovirus (CMV) immediate early promoter
    834..1014    +  LTR            5' LTR (truncated): truncated 5' long terminal repeat (LTR) from HIV-1
   1061..1186    +  misc_feature   HIV-1 Ψ: packaging signal of human immunodeficiency virus type 1
   1170..1508    +  CDS            HIV-1 gag (fragment): gag protein from human immunodeficiency virus 1; gag
   1683..1916    +  misc_feature   RRE: The Rev response element (RRE) of HIV-1 allows for Rev-dependent mRNA export from the nucleus to the cytoplasm.
   2293..2393    +  CDS            Rev (fragment): human immunodeficiency virus 1 (HIV-1) Rev protein; rev; enhances nuclear export of unspliced and incompletely spliced viral mRNAs
   2443..2560    +  misc_feature   cPPT/CTS: central polypurine tract and central termination sequence of HIV-1
   2643..3022    +  enhancer       CMV enhancer: human cytomegalovirus immediate early enhancer
   3024..3223    +  promoter       CMV promoter: human cytomegalovirus (CMV) immediate early promoter
   3252..3270    +  promoter       T7 promoter: promoter for bacteriophage T7 RNA polymerase
   3337..4110    +  CDS            Prkra (fragment): PRKRA_MOUSE - Also known as Rax. Experimental evidence at protein level: Swiss-Prot protein existence level 1. Required for siRNA production by DICER1 and for subsequent siRNA-mediated post-transcriptional gene silencing. Does not seem to be required for processing of pre-miRNA to miRNA by DICER1 (By similarity). Activates EIF2AK2/PKR in the absence of double-stranded RNA (dsRNA), leading to phosphorylation of EIF2S1/EFI2-alpha and inhibition of translation and induction of apoptosis. Promotes UBC9- p53/TP53 association and sumoylation and phosphorylation of p53/TP53 at 'Lys-386' at 'Ser-392'
   4120..4144    +  CDS            3xFLAG (fragment): three tandem FLAG® epitope tags
   4288..4750    +  misc_feature   IRES: internal ribosome entry site (IRES) of the encephalomyocarditis virus (EMCV)
   4752..5351    +  CDS            PuroR: puromycin N-acetyltransferase; pac from Streptomyces alboniger; confers resistance to puromycin
   5381..5414    +  protein_bind   loxP: Cre-mediated recombination occurs in the 8-bp core sequence (GCATACAT). Cre recombinase
   5447..5470    +  misc_feature   MCS (fragment): pBluescript multiple cloning site
   5470..6058    +  misc_feature   WPRE: woodchuck hepatitis virus posttranscriptional regulatory element
   6059..6078    +  misc_feature   MCS (fragment): pBluescript multiple cloning site
   6080..6580    +  CDS            nef (fragment): NEF_HV1LA - Experimental evidence at protein level: Swiss-Prot protein existence level 1. Extracellular Nef protein targets CD4(+) T-lymphocytes for apoptosis by interacting with CXCR4 surface receptors. From Human immunodeficiency virus type 1 group M subtype B (isolate Lai) (HIV-1).
   6587..6767    +  LTR            5' LTR (truncated): truncated 5' long terminal repeat (LTR) from HIV-1
   6829..7417    -  rep_origin     ori: high-copy-number ColE1/pMB1/pBR322/pUC origin of replication
   7497..8153    -  CDS            cat: CAT_ECOLX - Experimental evidence at protein level: Swiss-Prot protein existence level 1. This enzyme is an effector of chloramphenicol resistance in bacteria. From Escherichia coli. This protein is used as a marker in many commonly used cloning vectors, such as pACYC184.
   8154..8245    -  promoter       AmpR promoter: bla
>Addgene plasmid #106115 | pLenti_C_Myc_DDK_IRES_Puro_PRKRA_delta3 | depositor full sequence | sequence record 200926 | pLenti_C_Myc_DDK_IRES_Puro_PRKRA_delta3 sequence 8286 bps
GTCGACGGATCGGGAGATCTCCCGATCCCCTATGGTGCACTCTCAGTACAATCTGCTCTGATGCCGCATA
GTTAAGCCAGTATCTGCTCCCTGCTTGTGTGTTGGAGGTCGCTGAGTAGTGCGCGAGCAAAATTTAAGCT
ACAACAAGGCAAGGCTTGACCGACAATTGCATGAAGAATCTGCTTAGGGTTAGGCGTTTTGCGCTGCTTC
GCGATGTACGGGCCAGATATCGCGTTGACATTGATTATTGACTAGTTATTAATAGTAATCAATTACGGGG
TCATTAGTTCATAGCCCATATATGGAGTTCCGCGTTACATAACTTACGGTAAATGGCCCGCCTGGCTGAC
CGCCCAACGACCCCCGCCCATTGACGTCAATAATGACGTATGTTCCCATAGTAACGCCAATAGGGACTTT
CCATTGACGTCAATGGGTGGAGTATTTACGGTAAACTGCCCACTTGGCAGTACATCAAGTGTATCATATG
CCAAGTACGCCCCCTATTGACGTCAATGACGGTAAATGGCCCGCCTGGCATTATGCCCAGTACATGACCT
TATGGGACTTTCCTACTTGGCAGTACATCTACGTATTAGTCATCGCTATTACCATGGTGATGCGGTTTTG
GCAGTACATCAATGGGCGTGGATAGCGGTTTGACTCACGGGGATTTCCAAGTCTCCACCCCATTGACGTC
AATGGGAGTTTGTTTTGGCACCAAAATCAACGGGACTTTCCAAAATGTCGTAACAACTCCGCCCCATTGA
CGCAAATGGGCGGTAGGCGTGTACGGTGGGAGGTCTATATAAGCAGCGCGTTTTGCCTGTACTGGGTCTC
TCTGGTTAGACCAGATCTGAGCCTGGGAGCTCTCTGGCTAACTAGGGAACCCACTGCTTAAGCCTCAATA
AAGCTTGCCTTGAGTGCTTCAAGTAGTGTGTGCCCGTCTGTTGTGTGACTCTGGTAACTAGAGATCCCTC
AGACCCTTTTAGTCAGTGTGGAAAATCTCTAGCAGTGGCGCCCGAACAGGGACTTGAAAGCGAAAGGGAA
ACCAGAGGAGCTCTCTCGACGCAGGACTCGGCTTGCTGAAGCGCGCACGGCAAGAGGCGAGGGGCGGCGA
CTGGTGAGTACGCCAAAAATTTTGACTAGCGGAGGCTAGAAGGAGAGAGATGGGTGCGAGAGCGTCAGTA
TTAAGCGGGGGAGAATTAGATCGCGATGGGAAAAAATTCGGTTAAGGCCAGGGGGAAAGAAAAAATATAA
ATTAAAACATATAGTATGGGCAAGCAGGGAGCTAGAACGATTCGCAGTTAATCCTGGCCTGTTAGAAACA
TCAGAAGGCTGTAGACAAATACTGGGACAGCTACAACCATCCCTTCAGACAGGATCAGAAGAACTTAGAT
CATTATATAATACAGTAGCAACCCTCTATTGTGTGCATCAAAGGATAGAGATAAAAGACACCAAGGAAGC
TTTAGACAAGATAGAGGAAGAGCAAAACAAAAGTAAGACCACCGCACAGCAAGCGGCCGGCCGCTGATCT
TCAGACCTGGAGGAGGAGATATGAGGGACAATTGGAGAAGTGAATTATATAAATATAAAGTAGTAAAAAT
TGAACCATTAGGAGTAGCACCCACCAAGGCAAAGAGAAGAGTGGTGCAGAGAGAAAAAAGAGCAGTGGGA
ATAGGAGCTTTGTTCCTTGGGTTCTTGGGAGCAGCAGGAAGCACTATGGGCGCAGCGTCAATGACGCTGA
CGGTACAGGCCAGACAATTATTGTCTGGTATAGTGCAGCAGCAGAACAATTTGCTGAGGGCTATTGAGGC
GCAACAGCATCTGTTGCAACTCACAGTCTGGGGCATCAAGCAGCTCCAGGCAAGAATCCTGGCTGTGGAA
AGATACCTAAAGGATCAACAGCTCCTGGGGATTTGGGGTTGCTCTGGAAAACTCATTTGCACCACTGCTG
TGCCTTGGAATGCTAGTTGGAGTAATAAATCTCTGGAACAGATTTGGAATCACACGACCTGGATGGAGTG
GGACAGAGAAATTAACAATTACACAAGCTTAATACACTCCTTAATTGAAGAATCGCAAAACCAGCAAGAA
AAGAATGAACAAGAATTATTGGAATTAGATAAATGGGCAAGTTTGTGGAATTGGTTTAACATAACAAATT
GGCTGTGGTATATAAAATTATTCATAATGATAGTAGGAGGCTTGGTAGGTTTAAGAATAGTTTTTGCTGT
ACTTTCTATAGTGAATAGAGTTAGGCAGGGATATTCACCATTATCGTTTCAGACCCACCTCCCAACCCCG
AGGGGACCCGACAGGCCCGAAGGAATAGAAGAAGAAGGTGGAGAGAGAGACAGAGACAGATCCATTCGAT
TAGTGAACGGATCGGCACTGCGTGCGCCAATTCTGCAGACAAATGGCAGTATTCATCCACAATTTTAAAA
GAAAAGGGGGGATTGGGGGGTACAGTGCAGGGGAAAGAATAGTAGACATAATAGCAACAGACATACAAAC
TAAAGAATTACAAAAACAAATTACAAAAATTCAAAATTTTCGGGTTTATTACAGGGACAGCAGAGATCCA
GTTTGGTTAGTACCGGGCCCGCTCTAGACATGTCCAATATGACCGCCATGTTGACATTGATTATTGACTA
GTTATTAATAGTAATCAATTACGGGGTCATTAGTTCATAGCCCATATATGGAGTTCCGCGTTACATAACT
TACGGTAAATGGCCCGCCTGGCTGACCGCCCAACGACCCCCGCCCATTGACGTCAATAATGACGTATGTT
CCCATAGTAACGCCAATAGGGACTTTCCATTGACGTCAATGGGTGGAGTATTTACGGTAAACTGCCCACT
TGGCAGTACATCAAGTGTATCATATGCCAAGTCCGCCCCCTATTGACGTCAATGACGGTAAATGGCCCGC
CTGGCATTATGCCCAGTACATGACCTTACGGGACTTTCCTACTTGGCAGTACATCTACGTATTAGTCATC
GCTATTACCATGGTGATGCGGTTTTGGCAGTACACCAATGGGCGTGGATAGCGGTTTGACTCACGGGGAT
TTCCAAGTCTCCACCCCATTGACGTCAATGGGAGTTTGTTTTGGCACCAAAATCAACGGGACTTTCCAAA
ATGTCGTAATAACCCCGCCCCGTTGACGCAAATGGGCGGTAGGCGTGTACGGTGGGAGGTCTATATAAGC
AGAGCTCGTTTAGTGAACCGTCAGAATTTTGTAATACGACTCACTATAGGGCGGCCGGGAATTCGTCGAC
TGGATCCGGTACCGAGGAGATCTGCCGCCGCGATCGCCGGCGCGCCATGTCCCAGAGCAGGCACCGCGCC
GAGGCCCCGCCGCTGGAGCGCGAGGACAGTGGGACCTTCAGTTTGGGGAAGATGATAACAGCTAAGCCAG
GGAAAACACCGATTCAGGTATTACACGAATACGGCATGAAGACCAAGAACATCCCAGTTTATGAATGTGA
AAGATCTGATGTGCAAATACACGTGCCCACTTTCACCTTCAGAGTAACCGTTGGTGACATAACCTGCACA
GGTGAAGGTACAAGTAAGAAGCTGGCGAAACATAGAGCTGCAGAGGCTGCCATAAACATTTTGAAAGCCA
ATGCAAGTATTTGCTTTGCAGTTCCTGACCCCTTAATGCCTGACCCTTCCAAGCAACCAAAGAACCAGCT
TAATCCTATTGGTTCATTACAGGAATTGGCTATTCATCATGGCTGGAGACTTCCTGAATATACCCTTTCC
CAGGAGGGAGGACCTGCTCATAAGAGAGAATATACTACAATTTGCAGGCTAGAGTCATTTATGGAAACTG
GAAAGGGGGCATCAAAAAAGCAAGCCAAAAGGAATGCTGCTGAGAAATTTCTTGCCAAATTTAGTAATAT
TTCTCCAGAGAACCACATTTCTTTAACAAATGTAGTAGGACATTCTTTAGGATGTACTTGGCATTCCTTG
AGGAATTCTCCTGGTGAAAAGATCAACTTACTGAAAAGAAGCCTCCTTAGTATTCCAAATACAACGCGTA
CGCGGCCGCTCGAGCAGAAACTCATCTCAGAAGAGGATCTGGCAGCAAATGATATCCTGGATTACAAGGA
TGACGACGATAAGGTTTAAACCTAGGCGTAGCGGCCGCAAATTCCGCCCCTCTCCCTCCCCCCCCCCTAA
CGTTACTGGCCGAAGCCGCTTGGAATAAGGCCGGTGTGCGTTTGTCTATATGTTATTTTCCACCATATTG
CCGTCTTTTGGCAATGTGAGGGCCCGGAAACCTGGCCCTGTCTTCTTGACGAGCATTCCTAGGGGTCTTT
CCCCTCTCGCCAAAGGAATGCAAGGTCTGTTGAATGTCGTGAAGGAAGCAGTTCCTCTGGAAGCTTCTTG
AAGACAAACAACGTCTGTAGCGACCCTTTGCAGGCAGCGGAACCCCCCACCTGGCGACAGGTGCCTCTGC
GGCCAAAAGCCACGTGTATAAGATACACCTGCAAAGGCGGCACAACCCCAGTGCCACGTTGTGAGTTGGA
TAGTTGTGGAAAGAGTCAAATGGCTCTCCTCAAGCGTATTCAACAAGGGGCTGAAGGATGCCCAGAAGGT
ACCCCATTGTATGGGATCTGATCTGGGGCCTCGGTGCACATGCTTTACATGTGTTTAGTCGAGGTTAAAA
AAACGTCTAGGCCCCCCGAACCACGGGGACGTGGTTTTCCTTTGAAAAACACGATGATAATATGACCGAG
TACAAGCCCACGGTGCGCCTCGCCACCCGCGACGACGTCCCCCGGGCAGTACGCACCCTCGCCGCCGCGT
TCGCCGACTACCCCGCCACGCGCCACACCGTCGATCCAGACCGCCACATCGAGCGGGTCACCGAGCTGCA
AGAACTCTTCCTCACGCGCGTCGGGCTCGACATCGGCAAGGTGTGGGTCGCGGACGACGGCGCCGCGGTG
GCGGTCTGGACCACGCCGGAGAGCGTCGAAGCGGGGGCGGTGTTCGCCGAGATCGGCCCGCGCATGGCCG
AGTTGAGCGGTTCCCGGCTGGCCGCGCAGCAACAGATGGAAGGCCTCCTGGCGCCGCACCGGCCCAAGGA
GCCCGCGTGGTTCCTGGCCACCGTCGGCGTCTCGCCCGACCACCAGGGCAAGGGTCTGGGCAGCGCCGTC
GTGCTCCCCGGAGTGGAGGCGGCCGAGCGCGCCGGGGTGCCCGCCTTCCTGGAGACCTCCGCGCCCCGCA
ACCTCCCCTTCTACGAGCGGCTCGGCTTCACCGTCACCGCCGACGTCGAGGTGCCCGAAGGACCGCGCAC
CTGGTGCATGACCCGCAAGCCCGGTGCCTGATGTACAAGTAGGATTCGTCGAGGGACCTAATAACTTCGT
ATAGCATACATTATACGAAGTTATACATGTTTAAGGGTTCCGGTTCCACTAGGTACAATTCGATATCAAG
CTTATCGATAATCAACCTCTGGATTACAAAATTTGTGAAAGATTGACTGGTATTCTTAACTATGTTGCTC
CTTTTACGCTATGTGGATACGCTGCTTTAATGCCTTTGTATCATGCTATTGCTTCCCGTATGGCTTTCAT
TTTCTCCTCCTTGTATAAATCCTGGTTGCTGTCTCTTTATGAGGAGTTGTGGCCCGTTGTCAGGCAACGT
GGCGTGGTGTGCACTGTGTTTGCTGACGCAACCCCCACTGGTTGGGGCATTGCCACCACCTGTCAGCTCC
TTTCCGGGACTTTCGCTTTCCCCCTCCCTATTGCCACGGCGGAACTCATCGCCGCCTGCCTTGCCCGCTG
CTGGACAGGGGCTCGGCTGTTGGGCACTGACAATTCCGTGGTGTTGTCGGGGAAATCATCGTCCTTTCCT
TGGCTGCTCGCCTGTGTTGCCACCTGGATTCTGCGCGGGACGTCCTTCTGCTACGTCCCTTCGGCCCTCA
ATCCAGCGGACCTTCCTTCCCGCGGCCTGCTGCCGGCTCTGCGGCCTCTTCCGCGTCTTCGCCTTCGCCC
TCAGACGAGTCGGATCTCCCTTTGGGCCGCCTCCCCGCATCGATACCGTCGACCTCGATCGAGACCTAGA
AAAACATGGAGCAATCACAAGTAGCAATACAGCAGCTACCAATGCTGATTGTGCCTGGCTAGAAGCACAA
GAGGAGGAGGAGGTGGGTTTTCCAGTCACACCTCAGGTACCTTTAAGACCAATGACTTACAAGGCAGCTG
TAGATCTTAGCCACTTTTTAAAAGAAAAGGGGGGACTGGAAGGGCTAATTCACTCCCAACGAAGACAAGA
TATCCTTGATCTGTGGATCTACCACACACAAGGCTACTTCCCTGATTGGCAGAACTACACACCAGGGCCA
GGGATCAGATATCCACTGACCTTTGGATGGTGCTACAAGCTAGTACCAGTTGAGCAAGAGAAGGTAGAAG
AAGCCAATGAAGGAGAGAACACCCGCTTGTTACACCCTGTGAGCCTGCATGGGATGGATGACCCGGAGAG
AGAAGTATTAGAGTGGAGGTTTGACAGCCGCCTAGCATTTCATCACATGGCCCGAGAGCTGCATCCGGAC
TGTACTGGGTCTCTCTGGTTAGACCAGATCTGAGCCTGGGAGCTCTCTGGCTAACTAGGGAACCCACTGC
TTAAGCCTCAATAAAGCTTGCCTTGAGTGCTTCAAGTAGTGTGTGCCCGTCTGTTGTGTGACTCTGGTAA
CTAGAGATCCCTCAGACCCTTTTAGTCAGTGTGGAAAATCTCTAGCAGCATGTGAGCAAAAGGCCAGCAA
AAGGCCAGGAACCGTAAAAAGGCCGCGTTGCTGGCGTTTTTCCATAGGCTCCGCCCCCCTGACGAGCATC
ACAAAAATCGACGCTCAAGTCAGAGGTGGCGAAACCCGACAGGACTATAAAGATACCAGGCGTTTCCCCC
TGGAAGCTCCCTCGTGCGCTCTCCTGTTCCGACCCTGCCGCTTACCGGATACCTGTCCGCCTTTCTCCCT
TCGGGAAGCGTGGCGCTTTCTCATAGCTCACGCTGTAGGTATCTCAGTTCGGTGTAGGTCGTTCGCTCCA
AGCTGGGCTGTGTGCACGAACCCCCCGTTCAGCCCGACCGCTGCGCCTTATCCGGTAACTATCGTCTTGA
GTCCAACCCGGTAAGACACGACTTATCGCCACTGGCAGCAGCCACTGGTAACAGGATTAGCAGAGCGAGG
TATGTAGGCGGTGCTACAGAGTTCTTGAAGTGGTGGCCTAACTACGGCTACACTAGAAGAACAGTATTTG
GTATCTGCGCTCTGCTGAAGCCAGTTACCTTCGGAAAAAGAGTTGGTAGCTCTTGATCCGGCAAACAAAC
CACCGCTGGTAGCGGTGGTTTTTTTGTTTGCAAGCAGCAGATTACGCGCAGAAAAAAAGGATCTCAAGAA
GATCCTTTGATCTTTTCTACGGGGTCTGACGCTCAGTGGAACGAAAACTCACGTTAAGGGATTTTGGTCA
TGATTACGCCCCGCCCTGCCACTCATCGCAGTACTGTTGTAATTCATTAAGCATTCTGCCGACATGGAAG
CCATCACAAACGGCATGATGAACCTGAATCGCCAGCGGCATCAGCACCTTGTCGCCTTGCGTATAATATT
TGCCCATGGTGAAAACGGGGGCGAAGAAGTTGTCCATATTGGCCACGTTTAAATCAAAACTGGTGAAACT
CACCCAGGGATTGGCTGAGACGAAAAACATATTCTCAATAAACCCTTTAGGGAAATAGGCCAGGTTTTCA
CCGTAACACGCCACATCTTGCGAATATATGTGTAGAAACTGCCGGAAATCGTCGTGGTATTCACTCCAGA
GCGATGAAAACGTTTCAGTTTGCTCATGGAAAACGGTGTAACAAGGGTGAACACTATCCCATATCACCAG
CTCACCGTCTTTCATTGCCATACGGAACTCCGGATGAGCATTCATCAGGCGGGCAAGAATGTGAATAAAG
GCCGGATAAAACTTGTGCTTATTTTTCTTTACGGTCTTTAAAAAGGCCGTAATATCCAGCTGAACGGTCT
GGTTATAGGTACATTGAGCAACTGACTGAAATGCCTCAAAATGTTCTTTACGATGCCATTGGGATATATC
AACGGTGGTATATCCAGTGATTTTTTTCTCCATACTCTTCCTTTTTCAATATTATTGAAGCATTTATCAG
GGTTATTGTCTCATGAGCGGATACATATTTGAATGTATTTAGAAAAATAAACAAATAGGGGTCCCGCGCA
CATTTCCCCGAAAAGTGCCACCTGAC
