Features (pLannotate 1.2.2; 25 found; start..end, strand, type, name):
      1..380     +  enhancer       CMV enhancer: human cytomegalovirus immediate early enhancer
    381..580     +  promoter       CMV promoter: human cytomegalovirus (CMV) immediate early promoter
    598..778     +  LTR            5' LTR (truncated): truncated 5' long terminal repeat (LTR) from HIV-1
    825..950     +  misc_feature   HIV-1 Ψ: packaging signal of human immunodeficiency virus type 1
    934..1272    +  CDS            HIV-1 gag (fragment): gag protein from human immunodeficiency virus 1; gag
   1447..1680    +  misc_feature   RRE: The Rev response element (RRE) of HIV-1 allows for Rev-dependent mRNA export from the nucleus to the cytoplasm.
   2057..2157    +  CDS            Rev (fragment): human immunodeficiency virus 1 (HIV-1) Rev protein; rev; enhances nuclear export of unspliced and incompletely spliced viral mRNAs
   2207..2324    +  misc_feature   cPPT/CTS: central polypurine tract and central termination sequence of HIV-1
   2407..2786    +  enhancer       CMV enhancer: human cytomegalovirus immediate early enhancer
   2788..2987    +  promoter       CMV promoter: human cytomegalovirus (CMV) immediate early promoter
   3016..3034    +  promoter       T7 promoter: promoter for bacteriophage T7 RNA polymerase
   3101..3874    +  CDS            Prkra (fragment): PRKRA_MOUSE - Also known as Rax. Experimental evidence at protein level: Swiss-Prot protein existence level 1. Required for siRNA production by DICER1 and for subsequent siRNA-mediated post-transcriptional gene silencing. Does not seem to be required for processing of pre-miRNA to miRNA by DICER1 (By similarity). Activates EIF2AK2/PKR in the absence of double-stranded RNA (dsRNA), leading to phosphorylation of EIF2S1/EFI2-alpha and inhibition of translation and induction of apoptosis. Promotes UBC9- p53/TP53 association and sumoylation and phosphorylation of p53/TP53 at 'Lys-386' at 'Ser-392'
   3884..3908    +  CDS            3xFLAG (fragment): three tandem FLAG® epitope tags
   4052..4514    +  misc_feature   IRES: internal ribosome entry site (IRES) of the encephalomyocarditis virus (EMCV)
   4516..5115    +  CDS            PuroR: puromycin N-acetyltransferase; pac from Streptomyces alboniger; confers resistance to puromycin
   5145..5178    +  protein_bind   loxP: Cre-mediated recombination occurs in the 8-bp core sequence (GCATACAT). Cre recombinase
   5211..5234    +  misc_feature   MCS (fragment): pBluescript multiple cloning site
   5234..5822    +  misc_feature   WPRE: woodchuck hepatitis virus posttranscriptional regulatory element
   5823..5842    +  misc_feature   MCS (fragment): pBluescript multiple cloning site
   5844..6344    +  CDS            nef (fragment): NEF_HV1LA - Experimental evidence at protein level: Swiss-Prot protein existence level 1. Extracellular Nef protein targets CD4(+) T-lymphocytes for apoptosis by interacting with CXCR4 surface receptors. From Human immunodeficiency virus type 1 group M subtype B (isolate Lai) (HIV-1).
   6351..6531    +  LTR            5' LTR (truncated): truncated 5' long terminal repeat (LTR) from HIV-1
   6593..7181    -  rep_origin     ori: high-copy-number ColE1/pMB1/pBR322/pUC origin of replication
   7261..7917    -  CDS            cat: CAT_ECOLX - Experimental evidence at protein level: Swiss-Prot protein existence level 1. This enzyme is an effector of chloramphenicol resistance in bacteria. From Escherichia coli. This protein is used as a marker in many commonly used cloning vectors, such as pACYC184.
   7918..8022    -  promoter       AmpR promoter: bla
   8081..8133    -  misc_feature   bom (fragment): basis of mobility region from pBR322
>Addgene plasmid #106115 | pLenti_C_Myc_DDK_IRES_Puro_PRKRA_delta3 | addgene full sequence | sequence record 228369 | Addgene NGS Result
GACATTGATTATTGACTAGTTATTAATAGTAATCAATTACGGGGTCATTAGTTCATAGCCCATATATGGA
GTTCCGCGTTACATAACTTACGGTAAATGGCCCGCCTGGCTGACCGCCCAACGACCCCCGCCCATTGACG
TCAATAATGACGTATGTTCCCATAGTAACGCCAATAGGGACTTTCCATTGACGTCAATGGGTGGAGTATT
TACGGTAAACTGCCCACTTGGCAGTACATCAAGTGTATCATATGCCAAGTACGCCCCCTATTGACGTCAA
TGACGGTAAATGGCCCGCCTGGCATTATGCCCAGTACATGACCTTATGGGACTTTCCTACTTGGCAGTAC
ATCTACGTATTAGTCATCGCTATTACCATGGTGATGCGGTTTTGGCAGTACATCAATGGGCGTGGATAGC
GGTTTGACTCACGGGGATTTCCAAGTCTCCACCCCATTGACGTCAATGGGAGTTTGTTTTGGCACCAAAA
TCAACGGGACTTTCCAAAATGTCGTAACAACTCCGCCCCATTGACGCAAATGGGCGGTAGGCGTGTACGG
TGGGAGGTCTATATAAGCAGCGCGTTTTGCCTGTACTGGGTCTCTCTGGTTAGACCAGATCTGAGCCTGG
GAGCTCTCTGGCTAACTAGGGAACCCACTGCTTAAGCCTCAATAAAGCTTGCCTTGAGTGCTTCAAGTAG
TGTGTGCCCGTCTGTTGTGTGACTCTGGTAACTAGAGATCCCTCAGACCCTTTTAGTCAGTGTGGAAAAT
CTCTAGCAGTGGCGCCCGAACAGGGACTTGAAAGCGAAAGGGAAACCAGAGGAGCTCTCTCGACGCAGGA
CTCGGCTTGCTGAAGCGCGCACGGCAAGAGGCGAGGGGCGGCGACTGGTGAGTACGCCAAAAATTTTGAC
TAGCGGAGGCTAGAAGGAGAGAGATGGGTGCGAGAGCGTCAGTATTAAGCGGGGGAGAATTAGATCGCGA
TGGGAAAAAATTCGGTTAAGGCCAGGGGGAAAGAAAAAATATAAATTAAAACATATAGTATGGGCAAGCA
GGGAGCTAGAACGATTCGCAGTTAATCCTGGCCTGTTAGAAACATCAGAAGGCTGTAGACAAATACTGGG
ACAGCTACAACCATCCCTTCAGACAGGATCAGAAGAACTTAGATCATTATATAATACAGTAGCAACCCTC
TATTGTGTGCATCAAAGGATAGAGATAAAAGACACCAAGGAAGCTTTAGACAAGATAGAGGAAGAGCAAA
ACAAAAGTAAGACCACCGCACAGCAAGCGGCCGGCCGCTGATCTTCAGACCTGGAGGAGGAGATATGAGG
GACAATTGGAGAAGTGAATTATATAAATATAAAGTAGTAAAAATTGAACCATTAGGAGTAGCACCCACCA
AGGCAAAGAGAAGAGTGGTGCAGAGAGAAAAAAGAGCAGTGGGAATAGGAGCTTTGTTCCTTGGGTTCTT
GGGAGCAGCAGGAAGCACTATGGGCGCAGCGTCAATGACGCTGACGGTACAGGCCAGACAATTATTGTCT
GGTATAGTGCAGCAGCAGAACAATTTGCTGAGGGCTATTGAGGCGCAACAGCATCTGTTGCAACTCACAG
TCTGGGGCATCAAGCAGCTCCAGGCAAGAATCCTGGCTGTGGAAAGATACCTAAAGGATCAACAGCTCCT
GGGGATTTGGGGTTGCTCTGGAAAACTCATTTGCACCACTGCTGTGCCTTGGAATGCTAGTTGGAGTAAT
AAATCTCTGGAACAGATTTGGAATCACACGACCTGGATGGAGTGGGACAGAGAAATTAACAATTACACAA
GCTTAATACACTCCTTAATTGAAGAATCGCAAAACCAGCAAGAAAAGAATGAACAAGAATTATTGGAATT
AGATAAATGGGCAAGTTTGTGGAATTGGTTTAACATAACAAATTGGCTGTGGTATATAAAATTATTCATA
ATGATAGTAGGAGGCTTGGTAGGTTTAAGAATAGTTTTTGCTGTACTTTCTATAGTGAATAGAGTTAGGC
AGGGATATTCACCATTATCGTTTCAGACCCACCTCCCAACCCCGAGGGGACCCGACAGGCCCGAAGGAAT
AGAAGAAGAAGGTGGAGAGAGAGACAGAGACAGATCCATTCGATTAGTGAACGGATCGGCACTGCGTGCG
CCAATTCTGCAGACAAATGGCAGTATTCATCCACAATTTTAAAAGAAAAGGGGGGATTGGGGGGTACAGT
GCAGGGGAAAGAATAGTAGACATAATAGCAACAGACATACAAACTAAAGAATTACAAAAACAAATTACAA
AAATTCAAAATTTTCGGGTTTATTACAGGGACAGCAGAGATCCAGTTTGGTTAGTACCGGGCCCGCTCTA
GACATGTCCAATATGACCGCCATGTTGACATTGATTATTGACTAGTTATTAATAGTAATCAATTACGGGG
TCATTAGTTCATAGCCCATATATGGAGTTCCGCGTTACATAACTTACGGTAAATGGCCCGCCTGGCTGAC
CGCCCAACGACCCCCGCCCATTGACGTCAATAATGACGTATGTTCCCATAGTAACGCCAATAGGGACTTT
CCATTGACGTCAATGGGTGGAGTATTTACGGTAAACTGCCCACTTGGCAGTACATCAAGTGTATCATATG
CCAAGTCCGCCCCCTATTGACGTCAATGACGGTAAATGGCCCGCCTGGCATTATGCCCAGTACATGACCT
TACGGGACTTTCCTACTTGGCAGTACATCTACGTATTAGTCATCGCTATTACCATGGTGATGCGGTTTTG
GCAGTACACCAATGGGCGTGGATAGCGGTTTGACTCACGGGGATTTCCAAGTCTCCACCCCATTGACGTC
AATGGGAGTTTGTTTTGGCACCAAAATCAACGGGACTTTCCAAAATGTCGTAATAACCCCGCCCCGTTGA
CGCAAATGGGCGGTAGGCGTGTACGGTGGGAGGTCTATATAAGCAGAGCTCGTTTAGTGAACCGTCAGAA
TTTTGTAATACGACTCACTATAGGGCGGCCGGGAATTCGTCGACTGGATCCGGTACCGAGGAGATCTGCC
GCCGCGATCGCCGGCGCGCCATGTCCCAGAGCAGGCACCGCGCCGAGGCCCCGCCGCTGGAGCGCGAGGA
CAGTGGGACCTTCAGTTTGGGGAAGATGATAACAGCTAAGCCAGGGAAAACACCGATTCAGGTATTACAC
GAATACGGCATGAAGACCAAGAACATCCCAGTTTATGAATGTGAAAGATCTGATGTGCAAATACACGTGC
CCACTTTCACCTTCAGAGTAACCGTTGGTGACATAACCTGCACAGGTGAAGGTACAAGTAAGAAGCTGGC
GAAACATAGAGCTGCAGAGGCTGCCATAAACATTTTGAAAGCCAATGCAAGTATTTGCTTTGCAGTTCCT
GACCCCTTAATGCCTGACCCTTCCAAGCAACCAAAGAACCAGCTTAATCCTATTGGTTCATTACAGGAAT
TGGCTATTCATCATGGCTGGAGACTTCCTGAATATACCCTTTCCCAGGAGGGAGGACCTGCTCATAAGAG
AGAATATACTACAATTTGCAGGCTAGAGTCATTTATGGAAACTGGAAAGGGGGCATCAAAAAAGCAAGCC
AAAAGGAATGCTGCTGAGAAATTTCTTGCCAAATTTAGTAATATTTCTCCAGAGAACCACATTTCTTTAA
CAAATGTAGTAGGACATTCTTTAGGATGTACTTGGCATTCCTTGAGGAATTCTCCTGGTGAAAAGATCAA
CTTACTGAAAAGAAGCCTCCTTAGTATTCCAAATACAACGCGTACGCGGCCGCTCGAGCAGAAACTCATC
TCAGAAGAGGATCTGGCAGCAAATGATATCCTGGATTACAAGGATGACGACGATAAGGTTTAAACCTAGG
CGTAGCGGCCGCAAATTCCGCCCCTCTCCCTCCCCCCCCCCTAACGTTACTGGCCGAAGCCGCTTGGAAT
AAGGCCGGTGTGCGTTTGTCTATATGTTATTTTCCACCATATTGCCGTCTTTTGGCAATGTGAGGGCCCG
GAAACCTGGCCCTGTCTTCTTGACGAGCATTCCTAGGGGTCTTTCCCCTCTCGCCAAAGGAATGCAAGGT
CTGTTGAATGTCGTGAAGGAAGCAGTTCCTCTGGAAGCTTCTTGAAGACAAACAACGTCTGTAGCGACCC
TTTGCAGGCAGCGGAACCCCCCACCTGGCGACAGGTGCCTCTGCGGCCAAAAGCCACGTGTATAAGATAC
ACCTGCAAAGGCGGCACAACCCCAGTGCCACGTTGTGAGTTGGATAGTTGTGGAAAGAGTCAAATGGCTC
TCCTCAAGCGTATTCAACAAGGGGCTGAAGGATGCCCAGAAGGTACCCCATTGTATGGGATCTGATCTGG
GGCCTCGGTGCACATGCTTTACATGTGTTTAGTCGAGGTTAAAAAAACGTCTAGGCCCCCCGAACCACGG
GGACGTGGTTTTCCTTTGAAAAACACGATGATAATATGACCGAGTACAAGCCCACGGTGCGCCTCGCCAC
CCGCGACGACGTCCCCCGGGCAGTACGCACCCTCGCCGCCGCGTTCGCCGACTACCCCGCCACGCGCCAC
ACCGTCGATCCAGACCGCCACATCGAGCGGGTCACCGAGCTGCAAGAACTCTTCCTCACGCGCGTCGGGC
TCGACATCGGCAAGGTGTGGGTCGCGGACGACGGCGCCGCGGTGGCGGTCTGGACCACGCCGGAGAGCGT
CGAAGCGGGGGCGGTGTTCGCCGAGATCGGCCCGCGCATGGCCGAGTTGAGCGGTTCCCGGCTGGCCGCG
CAGCAACAGATGGAAGGCCTCCTGGCGCCGCACCGGCCCAAGGAGCCCGCGTGGTTCCTGGCCACCGTCG
GCGTCTCGCCCGACCACCAGGGCAAGGGTCTGGGCAGCGCCGTCGTGCTCCCCGGAGTGGAGGCGGCCGA
GCGCGCCGGGGTGCCCGCCTTCCTGGAGACCTCCGCGCCCCGCAACCTCCCCTTCTACGAGCGGCTCGGC
TTCACCGTCACCGCCGACGTCGAGGTGCCCGAAGGACCGCGCACCTGGTGCATGACCCGCAAGCCCGGTG
CCTGATGTACAAGTAGGATTCGTCGAGGGACCTAATAACTTCGTATAGCATACATTATACGAAGTTATAC
ATGTTTAAGGGTTCCGGTTCCACTAGGTACAATTCGATATCAAGCTTATCGATAATCAACCTCTGGATTA
CAAAATTTGTGAAAGATTGACTGGTATTCTTAACTATGTTGCTCCTTTTACGCTATGTGGATACGCTGCT
TTAATGCCTTTGTATCATGCTATTGCTTCCCGTATGGCTTTCATTTTCTCCTCCTTGTATAAATCCTGGT
TGCTGTCTCTTTATGAGGAGTTGTGGCCCGTTGTCAGGCAACGTGGCGTGGTGTGCACTGTGTTTGCTGA
CGCAACCCCCACTGGTTGGGGCATTGCCACCACCTGTCAGCTCCTTTCCGGGACTTTCGCTTTCCCCCTC
CCTATTGCCACGGCGGAACTCATCGCCGCCTGCCTTGCCCGCTGCTGGACAGGGGCTCGGCTGTTGGGCA
CTGACAATTCCGTGGTGTTGTCGGGGAAATCATCGTCCTTTCCTTGGCTGCTCGCCTGTGTTGCCACCTG
GATTCTGCGCGGGACGTCCTTCTGCTACGTCCCTTCGGCCCTCAATCCAGCGGACCTTCCTTCCCGCGGC
CTGCTGCCGGCTCTGCGGCCTCTTCCGCGTCTTCGCCTTCGCCCTCAGACGAGTCGGATCTCCCTTTGGG
CCGCCTCCCCGCATCGATACCGTCGACCTCGATCGAGACCTAGAAAAACATGGAGCAATCACAAGTAGCA
ATACAGCAGCTACCAATGCTGATTGTGCCTGGCTAGAAGCACAAGAGGAGGAGGAGGTGGGTTTTCCAGT
CACACCTCAGGTACCTTTAAGACCAATGACTTACAAGGCAGCTGTAGATCTTAGCCACTTTTTAAAAGAA
AAGGGGGGACTGGAAGGGCTAATTCACTCCCAACGAAGACAAGATATCCTTGATCTGTGGATCTACCACA
CACAAGGCTACTTCCCTGATTGGCAGAACTACACACCAGGGCCAGGGATCAGATATCCACTGACCTTTGG
ATGGTGCTACAAGCTAGTACCAGTTGAGCAAGAGAAGGTAGAAGAAGCCAATGAAGGAGAGAACACCCGC
TTGTTACACCCTGTGAGCCTGCATGGGATGGATGACCCGGAGAGAGAAGTATTAGAGTGGAGGTTTGACA
GCCGCCTAGCATTTCATCACATGGCCCGAGAGCTGCATCCGGACTGTACTGGGTCTCTCTGGTTAGACCA
GATCTGAGCCTGGGAGCTCTCTGGCTAACTAGGGAACCCACTGCTTAAGCCTCAATAAAGCTTGCCTTGA
GTGCTTCAAGTAGTGTGTGCCCGTCTGTTGTGTGACTCTGGTAACTAGAGATCCCTCAGACCCTTTTAGT
CAGTGTGGAAAATCTCTAGCAGCATGTGAGCAAAAGGCCAGCAAAAGGCCAGGAACCGTAAAAAGGCCGC
GTTGCTGGCGTTTTTCCATAGGCTCCGCCCCCCTGACGAGCATCACAAAAATCGACGCTCAAGTCAGAGG
TGGCGAAACCCGACAGGACTATAAAGATACCAGGCGTTTCCCCCTGGAAGCTCCCTCGTGCGCTCTCCTG
TTCCGACCCTGCCGCTTACCGGATACCTGTCCGCCTTTCTCCCTTCGGGAAGCGTGGCGCTTTCTCATAG
CTCACGCTGTAGGTATCTCAGTTCGGTGTAGGTCGTTCGCTCCAAGCTGGGCTGTGTGCACGAACCCCCC
GTTCAGCCCGACCGCTGCGCCTTATCCGGTAACTATCGTCTTGAGTCCAACCCGGTAAGACACGACTTAT
CGCCACTGGCAGCAGCCACTGGTAACAGGATTAGCAGAGCGAGGTATGTAGGCGGTGCTACAGAGTTCTT
GAAGTGGTGGCCTAACTACGGCTACACTAGAAGAACAGTATTTGGTATCTGCGCTCTGCTGAAGCCAGTT
ACCTTCGGAAAAAGAGTTGGTAGCTCTTGATCCGGCAAACAAACCACCGCTGGTAGCGGTGGTTTTTTTG
TTTGCAAGCAGCAGATTACGCGCAGAAAAAAAGGATCTCAAGAAGATCCTTTGATCTTTTCTACGGGGTC
TGACGCTCAGTGGAACGAAAACTCACGTTAAGGGATTTTGGTCATGATTACGCCCCGCCCTGCCACTCAT
CGCAGTACTGTTGTAATTCATTAAGCATTCTGCCGACATGGAAGCCATCACAAACGGCATGATGAACCTG
AATCGCCAGCGGCATCAGCACCTTGTCGCCTTGCGTATAATATTTGCCCATGGTGAAAACGGGGGCGAAG
AAGTTGTCCATATTGGCCACGTTTAAATCAAAACTGGTGAAACTCACCCAGGGATTGGCTGAGACGAAAA
ACATATTCTCAATAAACCCTTTAGGGAAATAGGCCAGGTTTTCACCGTAACACGCCACATCTTGCGAATA
TATGTGTAGAAACTGCCGGAAATCGTCGTGGTATTCACTCCAGAGCGATGAAAACGTTTCAGTTTGCTCA
TGGAAAACGGTGTAACAAGGGTGAACACTATCCCATATCACCAGCTCACCGTCTTTCATTGCCATACGGA
ACTCCGGATGAGCATTCATCAGGCGGGCAAGAATGTGAATAAAGGCCGGATAAAACTTGTGCTTATTTTT
CTTTACGGTCTTTAAAAAGGCCGTAATATCCAGCTGAACGGTCTGGTTATAGGTACATTGAGCAACTGAC
TGAAATGCCTCAAAATGTTCTTTACGATGCCATTGGGATATATCAACGGTGGTATATCCAGTGATTTTTT
TCTCCATACTCTTCCTTTTTCAATATTATTGAAGCATTTATCAGGGTTATTGTCTCATGAGCGGATACAT
ATTTGAATGTATTTAGAAAAATAAACAAATAGGGGTTCCGCGCACATTTCCCCGAAAAGTGCCACCTGAC
GTCGACGGATCGGGAGATCTCCCGATCCCCTATGGTGCACTCTCAGTACAATCTGCTCTGATGCCGCATA
GTTAAGCCAGTATCTGCTCCCTGCTTGTGTGTTGGAGGTCGCTGAGTAGTGCGCGAGCAAAATTTAAGCT
ACAACAAGGCAAGGCTTGACCGACAATTGCATGAAGAATCTGCTTAGGGTTAGGCGTTTTGCGCTGCTTC
GCGATGTACGGGCCAGATATCGCGTT
